>Addgene plasmid #130771 | pMSCVbsd-PPARD-I420A | addgene full sequence | sequence record 257121 | Addgene NGS Result
AATGAAAGACCCCACCTGTAGGTTTGGCAAGCTAGCTTAAGTAACGCCATTTTGCAAGGCATGGAAAATA
CATAACTGAGAATAGAGAAGTTCAGATCAAGGTTAGGAACAGAGAGACAGCAGAATATGGGCCAAACAGG
ATATCTGTGGTAAGCAGTTCCTGCCCCGGCTCAGGGCCAAGAACAGATGGTCCCCAGATGCGGTCCCGCC
CTCAGCAGTTTCTAGAGAACCATCAGATGTTTCCAGGGTGCCCCAAGGACCTGAAATGACCCTGTGCCTT
ATTTGAACTAACCAATCAGTTCGCTTCTCGCTTCTGTTCGCGCGCTTCTGCTCCCCGAGCTCAATAAAAG
AGCCCACAACCCCTCACTCGGCGCGCCAGTCCTCCGATAGACTGCGTCGCCCGGGTACCCGTATTCCCAA
TAAAGCCTCTTGCTGTTTGCATCCGAATCGTGGACTCGCTGATCCTTGGGAGGGTCTCCTCAGATTGATT
GACTGCCCACCTCGGGGGTCTTTCATTTGGAGGTTCCACCGAGATTTGGAGACCCCTGCCCAGGGACCAC
CGACCCCCCCGCCGGGAGGTAAGCTGGCCAGCGGTCGTTTCGTGTCTGTCTCTGTCTTTGTGCGTGTTTG
TGCCGGCATCTAATGTTTGCGCCTGCGTCTGTACTAGTTAGCTAACTAGCTCTGTATCTGGCGGACCCGT
GGTGGAACTGACGAGTTCTGAACACCCGGCCGCAACCCTGGGAGACGTCCCAGGGACTTTGGGGGCCGTT
TTTGTGGCCCGACCTGAGGAAGGGAGTCGATGTGGAATCCGACCCCGTCAGGATATGTGGTTCTGGTAGG
AGACGAGAACCTAAAACAGTTCCCGCCTCCGTCTGAATTTTTGCTTTCGGTTTGGAACCGAAGCCGCGCG
TCTTGTCTGCTGCAGCGCTGCAGCATCGTTCTGTGTTGTCTCTGTCTGACTGTGTTTCTGTATTTGTCTG
AAAATTAGGGCCAGACTGTTACCACTCCCTTAAGTTTGACCTTAGGTCACTGGAAAGATGTCGAGCGGAT
CGCTCACAACCAGTCGGTAGATGTCAAGAAGAGACGTTGGGTTACCTTCTGCTCTGCAGAATGGCCAACC
TTTAACGTCGGATGGCCGCGAGACGGCACCTTTAACCGAGACCTCATCACCCAGGTTAAGATCAAGGTCT
TTTCACCTGGCCCGCATGGACACCCAGACCAGGTCCCCTACATCGTGACCTGGGAAGCCTTGGCTTTTGA
CCCCCCTCCCTGGGTCAAGCCCTTTGTACACCCTAAGCCTCCGCCTCCTCTTCCTCCATCCGCCCCGTCT
CTCCCCCTTGAACCTCCTCGTTCGACCCCGCCTCGATCCTCCCTTTATCCAGCCCTCACTCCTTCTCTAG
GCGCCGGAATTAGATCCACTAGTAACGGCCGCCAGTGTGCTGGAATTCGCCCTTAGGTGTGGCGCCGAGG
GGAGATCAGCCATGGAGCAGCCACAGGAGGAAGCCCCTGAGGTCCGGGAAGAGGAGGAGAAAGAGGAAGT
GGCAGAGGCAGAAGGAGCCCCAGAGCTCAATGGGGGACCACAGCATGCACTTCCTTCCAGCAGCTACACA
GACCTCTCCCGGAGCTCCTCGCCACCCTCACTGCTGGACCAACTGCAGATGGGCTGTGACGGGGCCTCAT
GCGGCAGCCTCAACATGGAGTGCCGGGTGTGCGGGGACAAGGCATCGGGCTTCCACTACGGTGTTCATGC
ATGTGAGGGGTGCAAGGGCTTCTTCCGTCGTACGATCCGCATGAAGCTGGAGTACGAGAAGTGTGAGCGC
AGCTGCAAGATTCAGAAGAAGAACCGCAACAAGTGCCAGTACTGCCGCTTCCAGAAGTGCCTGGCACTGG
GCATGTCACACAACGCTATCCGTTTTGGTCGGATGCCGGAGGCTGAGAAGAGGAAGCTGGTGGCAGGGCT
GACTGCAAACGAGGGGAGCCAGTACAACCCACAGGTGGCCGACCTGAAGGCCTTCTCCAAGCACATCTAC
AATGCCTACCTGAAAAACTTCAACATGACCAAAAAGAAGGCCCGCAGCATCCTCACCGGCAAAGCCAGCC
ACACGGCGCCCTTTGTGATCCACGACATCGAGACATTGTGGCAGGCAGAGAAGGGGCTGGTGTGGAAGCA
GTTGGTGAATGGCCTGCCTCCCTACAAGGAGATCAGCGTGCACGTCTTCTACCGCTGCCAGTGCACCACA
GTGGAGACCGTGCGGGAGCTCACTGAGTTCGCCAAGAGCATCCCCAGCTTCAGCAGCCTCTTCCTCAACG
ACCAGGTTACCCTTCTCAAGTATGGCGTGCACGAGGCCATCTTCGCCATGCTGGCCTCTATCGTCAACAA
GGACGGGCTGCTGGTAGCCAACGGCAGTGGCTTTGTCACCCGTGAGTTCCTGCGCAGCCTCCGCAAACCC
TTCAGTGATATCATTGAGCCTAAGTTTGAATTTGCTGTCAAGTTCAACGCCCTGGAACTTGATGACAGTG
ACCTGGCCCTATTCATTGCGGCCATCATTCTGTGTGGAGACCGGCCAGGCCTCATGAACGTTCCACGGGT
GGAGGCTATCCAGGACACCATCCTGCGTGCCCTCGAATTCCACCTGCAGGCCAACCACCCTGATGCCCAG
TACCTCTTCCCCAAGCTGCTGCAGAAGATGGCTGACCTGCGGCAACTGGTCACCGAGCACGCCCAGATGA
TGCAGCGGGCCAAGAAGACCGAAACCGAGACCTCGCTGCACCCTCTGCTCCAGGAGATCTACAAGGACAT
GTACTAACGGCGGCACCCAGGCCTCCCTGCAGACTCCAATGGGGCCAGCACTGGAGGGGCCCACCCACAT
GACTTTTCCATTGACCAGCTCTCAAGGGCGAATTCTGCAGATATCCATCACACTGGCGGCCGCTCGAGGT
TAACGAATTCTACCGGGTAGGGGAGGCGCTTTTCCCAAGGCAGTCTGGAGCATGCGCTTTAGCAGCCCCG
CTGGGCACTTGGCGCTACACAAGTGGCCTCTGGCCTCGCACACATTCCACATCCACCGGTAGGCGCCAAC
CGGCTCCGTTCTTTGGTGGCCCCTTCGCGCCACCTTCTACTCCTCCCCTAGTCAGGAAGTTCCCCCCCGC
CCCGCAGCTCGCGTCGTGCAGGACGTGACAAATGGAAGTAGCACGTCTCACTAGTCTCGTGCAGATGGAC
AGCACCGCTGAGCAATGGAAGCGGGTAGGCCTTTGGGGCAGCGGCCAATAGCAGCTTTGCTCCTTCGCTT
TCTGGGCTCAGAGGCTGGGAAGGGGTGGGTCCGGGGGCGGGCTCAGGGGCGGGCTCAGGGGCGGGGCGGG
CGCCCGAAGGTCCTCCGGAGGCCCGGCATTCTGCACGCTTCAAAAGCGCACGTCTGCCGCGCTGTTCTCC
TCTTCCTCATCTCCGGGCCTTTCGACCTGCAGCCCAAGCTTACCATGGCCAAGCCTTTGTCTCAAGAAGA
ATCCACCCTCATTGAAAGAGCAACGGCTACAATCAACAGCATCCCCATCTCTGAAGACTACAGCGTCGCC
AGCGCAGCTCTCTCTAGCGACGGCCGCATCTTCACTGGTGTCAATGTATATCATTTTACTGGGGGACCTT
GTGCAGAACTCGTGGTGCTGGGCACTGCTGCTGCTGCGGCAGCTGGCAACCTGACTTGTATCGTCGCGAT
CGGAAATGAGAACAGGGGCATCTTGAGCCCCTGCGGACGGTGCCGACAGGTGCTTCTCGATCTGCATCCT
GGGATCAAAGCCATAGTGAAGGACAGTGATGGACAGCCGACGGCAGTTGGGATTCGTGAATTGCTGCCCT
CTGGTTATGTGTGGGAGGGCTAATCGATAAAATAAAAGATTTTATTTAGTCTCCAGAAAAAGGGGGGAAT
GAAAGACCCCACCTGTAGGTTTGGCAAGCTAGAGAACCATCAGATGTTTCCAGGGTGCCCCAAGGACCTG
AAATGACCCTGTGCCTTATTTGAACTAACCAATCAGTTCGCTTCTCGCTTCTGTTCGCGCGCTTCTGCTC
CCCGAGCTCAATAAAAGAGCCCACAACCCCTCACTCGGCGCGCCAGTCCTCCGATAGACTGCGTCGCCCG
GGTACCCGTGTATCCAATAAACCCTCTTGCAGTTGCATCCGACTTGTGGTCTCGCTGTTCCTTGGGAGGG
TCTCCTCTGAGTGATTGACTACCCGTCAGCGGGGGTCTTTCATGGGTAACAGTTTCTTGAAGTTGGAGAA
CAACATTCTGAGGGTAGGAGTCGAATATTAAGTAATCCTGACTCAATTAGCCACTGTTTTGAATCCACAT
ACTCCAATACTCCTGAAATAGTTCATTATGGACAGCGCAGAAAGAGCTGGGGAGAATTGTGAAATTGTTA
TCCGCTCACAATTCCACACAACATACGAGCCGGAAGCATAAAGTGTAAAGCCTGGGGTGCCTAATGAGTG
AGCTAACTCACATTAATTGCGTTGCGCTCACTGCCCGCTTTCCAGTCGGGAAACCTGTCGTGCCAGCTGC
ATTAATGAATCGGCCAACGCGCGGGGAGAGGCGGTTTGCGTATTGGGCGCTCTTCCGCTTCCTCGCTCAC
TGACTCGCTGCGCTCGGTCGTTCGGCTGCGGCGAGCGGTATCAGCTCACTCAAAGGCGGTAATACGGTTA
TCCACAGAATCAGGGGATAACGCAGGAAAGAACATGTGAGCAAAAGGCCAGCAAAAGGCCAGGAACCGTA
AAAAGGCCGCGTTGCTGGCGTTTTTCCATAGGCTCCGCCCCCCTGACGAGCATCACAAAAATCGACGCTC
AAGTCAGAGGTGGCGAAACCCGACAGGACTATAAAGATACCAGGCGTTTCCCCCTGGAAGCTCCCTCGTG
CGCTCTCCTGTTCCGACCCTGCCGCTTACCGGATACCTGTCCGCCTTTCTCCCTTCGGGAAGCGTGGCGC
TTTCTCATAGCTCACGCTGTAGGTATCTCAGTTCGGTGTAGGTCGTTCGCTCCAAGCTGGGCTGTGTGCA
CGAACCCCCCGTTCAGCCCGACCGCTGCGCCTTATCCGGTAACTATCGTCTTGAGTCCAACCCGGTAAGA
CACGACTTATCGCCACTGGCAGCAGCCACTGGTAACAGGATTAGCAGAGCGAGGTATGTAGGCGGTGCTA
CAGAGTTCTTGAAGTGGTGGCCTAACTACGGCTACACTAGAAGAACAGTATTTGGTATCTGCGCTCTGCT
GAAGCCAGTTACCTTCGGAAAAAGAGTTGGTAGCTCTTGATCCGGCAAACAAACCACCGCTGGTAGCGGT
GGTTTTTTTGTTTGCAAGCAGCAGATTACGCGCAGAAAAAAAGGATCTCAAGAAGATCCTTTGATCTTTT
CTACGGGGTCTGACGCTCAGTGGAACGAAAACTCACGTTAAGGGATTTTGGTCATGAGATTATCAAAAAG
GATCTTCACCTAGATCCTTTTAAATTAAAAATGAAGTTTTAAATCAATCTAAAGTATATATGAGTAAACT
TGGTCTGACAGTTACCAATGCTTAATCAGTGAGGCACCTATCTCAGCGATCTGTCTATTTCGTTCATCCA
TAGTTGCCTGACTCCCCGTCGTGTAGATAACTACGATACGGGAGGGCTTACCATCTGGCCCCAGTGCTGC
AATGATACCGCGAGACCCACGCTCACCGGCTCCAGATTTATCAGCAATAAACCAGCCAGCCGGAAGGGCC
GAGCGCAGAAGTGGTCCTGCAACTTTATCCGCCTCCATCCAGTCTATTAATTGTTGCCGGGAAGCTAGAG
TAAGTAGTTCGCCAGTTAATAGTTTGCGCAACGTTGTTGCCATTGCTACAGGCATCGTGGTGTCACGCTC
GTCGTTTGGTATGGCTTCATTCAGCTCCGGTTCCCAACGATCAAGGCGAGTTACATGATCCCCCATGTTG
TGCAAAAAAGCGGTTAGCTCCTTCGGTCCTCCGATCGTTGTCAGAAGTAAGTTGGCCGCAGTGTTATCAC
TCATGGTTATGGCAGCACTGCATAATTCTCTTACTGTCATGCCATCCGTAAGATGCTTTTCTGTGACTGG
TGAGTACTCAACCAAGTCATTCTGAGAATAGTGTATGCGGCGACCGAGTTGCTCTTGCCCGGCGTCAATA
CGGGATAATACCGCGCCACATAGCAGAACTTTAAAAGTGCTCATCATTGGAAAACGTTCTTCGGGGCGAA
AACTCTCAAGGATCTTACCGCTGTTGAGATCCAGTTCGATGTAACCCACTCGTGCACCCAACTGATCTTC
AGCATCTTTTACTTTCACCAGCGTTTCTGGGTGAGCAAAAACAGGAAGGCAAAATGCCGCAAAAAAGGGA
ATAAGGGCGACACGGAAATGTTGAATACTCATACTCTTCCTTTTTCAATATTATTGAAGCATTTATCAGG
GTTATTGTCTCATGAGCGGATACATATTTGAATGTATTTAGAAAAATAAACAAATAGGGGTTCCGCGCAC
ATTTCCCCGAAAAGTGCCACCTGACGTCTAAGAAACCATTATTATCATGACATTAACCTATAAAAATAGG
CGTATCACGAGGCCCTTTCGTCTCGCGCGTTTCGGTGATGACGGTGAAAACCTCTGACACATGCAGCTCC
CGGAGACGGTCACAGCTTGTCTGTAAGCGGATGCCGGGAGCAGACAAGCCCGTCAGGGCGCGTCAGCGGG
TGTTGGCGGGTGTCGGGGCTGGCTTAACTATGCGGCATCAGAGCAGATTGTACTGAGAGTGCACCATATG
CGGTGTGAAATACCGCACAGATGCGTAAGGAGAAAATACCGCATCAGGCGCCATTCGCCATTCAGGCTGC
GCAACTGTTGGGAAGGGCGATCGGTGCGGGCCTCTTCGCTATTACGCCAGCTGGCGAAAGGGGGATGTGC
TGCAAGGCGATTAAGTTGGGTAACGCCAGGGTTTTCCCAGTCACGACGTTGTAAAACGACGGCGCAAGGA
ATGGTGCATGCAAGGAGATGGCGCCCAACAGTCCCCCGGCCACGGGGCCTGCCACCATACCCACGCCGAA
ACAAGCGCTCATGAGCCCGAAGTGGCGAGCCCGATCTTCCCCATCGGTGATGTCGGCGATATAGGCGCCA
GCAACCGCACCTGTGGCGCCGGTGATGCCGGCCACGATGCGTCCGGCGTAGAGGCGATTAGTCCAATTTG
TTAAAGACAGGATATCAGTGGTCCAGGCTCTAGTTTTGACTCAACAATATCACCAGCTGAAGCCTATAGA
GTACGAGCCATAGATAAAATAAAAGATTTTATTTAGTCTCCAGAAAAAGGGGGG
Features (pLannotate 1.2.2; 20 found; start..end, strand, type, name):
      1..517     +  LTR            5' LTR: 5' long terminal repeat from murine embryonic stem cell virus
    581..922     +  misc_feature   MESV Ψ: packaging signal of murine embryonic stem cell virus
    989..1405    +  CDS            gag (truncated): truncated Moloney murine leukemia virus (MMLV) gag gene lacking the start codon
   1482..2804    +  CDS            PPARD: PPARD_HUMAN - Also known as NR1C2, PPARB. Experimental evidence at protein level: Swiss-Prot protein existence level 1. Ligand-activated transcription factor. Receptor that binds peroxisome proliferators such as hypolipidemic drugs and fatty acids. Has a preference for poly-unsaturated fatty acids, such as gamma- linoleic acid and eicosapentanoic acid. Once activated by a ligand, the receptor binds to promoter elements of target genes. Regulates the peroxisomal beta-oxidation pathway of fatty acids. Functions as transcription activator for the acyl-CoA oxidase gene. Decreases expression of NPC
   2955..3454    +  promoter       PGK promoter: mouse phosphoglycerate kinase 1 promoter
   3475..3873    +  CDS            BSD: blasticidin S deaminase; Aspergillus terreus BSD; confers resistance to blasticidin
   3918..3952    +  LTR            3' LTR (ΔU3) (fragment): self-inactivating 3' long terminal repeat (LTR) from Moloney murine leukemia virus
   3949..4243    +  LTR            3' LTR (ΔU3) (fragment): self-inactivating 3' long terminal repeat (LTR) from Moloney murine leukemia virus
   4405..4421    -  protein_bind   lac operator: The lac repressor binds to the lac operator to inhibit transcription in E. coli. This inhibition can be relieved by adding lactose or isopropyl-β-D-thiogalactopyranoside (IPTG). lac repressor encoded by lacI
   4429..4459    -  promoter       lac promoter: promoter for the E. coli lac operon
   4474..4495    -  protein_bind   CAP binding site: CAP binding activates transcription in the presence of cAMP. E. coli catabolite activator protein
   4508..4600    -  CDS            lacI (fragment): lac repressor; lacI; The lac repressor binds to the lac operator to inhibit transcription in E. coli. This inhibition can be relieved by adding lactose or isopropyl-β-D-thiogalactopyranoside (IPTG).
   4783..5371    -  rep_origin     ori: high-copy-number ColE1/pMB1/pBR322/pUC origin of replication
   5542..6402    -  CDS            AmpR: β-lactamase; bla; confers resistance to ampicillin, carbenicillin, and related antibiotics
   6403..6507    -  promoter       AmpR promoter: bla
   6602..6637    +  CDS            rop (fragment): Rop protein, which maintains plasmids at low copy number; rop
   6739..6838    +  misc_feature   bom (fragment): basis of mobility region from pBR322
   6844..6993    -  CDS            lacZα (fragment): LacZα fragment of β-galactosidase; lacZ fragment
   6993..7194    -  CDS            TcR (fragment): tetracycline efflux protein; tet; confers resistance to tetracycline
   7195..7293    +  CDS            env (fragment): murine leukemia virus gPr80 envelope polyprotein precursor; env; proteolytically cleaved into gp70SU and p15TM subunits
