[The description below was written by a language model from this plasmid's Addgene catalogue record and pLannotate feature annotations shown in this document.]
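Description:
pMSCVbsd-PPARD-I420A is a gammaretroviral expression vector built on the pMSCVbsd backbone, a murine stem cell virus-type plasmid, and is intended for stable delivery of a mutant human PPARD cDNA into mammalian cells by retroviral transduction. In bacteria it is maintained through a high-copy ColE1/pUC-type origin and an ampicillin resistance gene (β-lactamase with its own promoter). The annotation also picks up short remnants of lacI, lacZα, rop, bom, the tetracycline resistance gene and a viral env fragment in the backbone, which are non-functional leftovers of the plasmid's construction history.

The proviral region begins with a 5' LTR from murine embryonic stem cell virus, followed by the Ψ packaging signal and a truncated gag segment lacking its start codon, which together allow efficient packaging of the vector RNA when viral proteins are supplied in trans by a packaging cell line. No separate promoter is annotated upstream of the insert, so the PPARD coding sequence is presumably transcribed from the 5' LTR. The insert encodes peroxisome proliferator-activated receptor β/δ, a ligand-activated nuclear receptor transcription factor, carrying an I420A substitution introduced by PCR mutagenesis; no epitope tag is annotated. Downstream, a mouse PGK promoter drives blasticidin S deaminase, permitting blasticidin selection of transduced cells. The 3' LTR is matched only as fragments resembling a ΔU3 Moloney LTR, so the annotation alone does not establish whether it is self-inactivating. The record does not state the functional consequence of the mutation, though the associated study concerns PPARβ/δ corepressor recruitment and transcriptional regulation of ANGPTL4.
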