Addgene plasmid #130771: pMSCVbsd-PPARD-I420A
Purpose: Vector encoding PPARD cDNA for retroviral transduction
Depositing lab: Till Adhikary. Depositing organization: Philipps-Universitaet Marburg. Publication: PPARbeta/delta recruits NCOR and regulates transcription reinitiation of ANGPTL4. Legrand N, Bretscher CL, Zielke S, Wilke B, Daude M, Fritz B, Diederich WE, Adhikary T. Nucleic Acids Res. 2019 Oct 10;47(18):9573-9591. doi: 10.1093/nar/gkz685. PubMed 31428774.
Backbone
  Vector backbone: pMSCVbsd
  Vector type: Retroviral
  Selectable markers: Blasticidin
Growth in bacteria
  Bacterial resistance: Ampicillin, 100 μg/mL
  Growth temperature: 37°C
  Growth strain: NEB Stable
  Copy number: High Copy
Gene/Insert
  Gene/Insert name: PPARD I420A
  Species: H. sapiens (human)
  Mutation: I420A
  Entrez Gene: PPARD (a.k.a. FAAR, NR1C2, NUC1, NUCI, NUCII, PPARB)
  Cloning method: Restriction Enzyme; 5′ cloning site BglII (destroyed during cloning); 3′ cloning site XhoI (not destroyed)
  Sequencing primers: 5′ pMSCVseqfw (CCCTTGAACCTCCTCGTTCGACC); 3′ pMSCVseqrv (GAGACGTGCTACTTCCATTTGTC)
Terms and licenses: Academic/Nonprofit Terms; Industry Terms: Not Available to Industry
Depositor comments: Generated by PCR mutagenesis. Please visit https://www.biorxiv.org/content/10.1101/525576v2 for BioRxiv preprint.
How to cite: pMSCVbsd-PPARD-I420A was a gift from Till Adhikary (Addgene plasmid # 130771 ; http://n2t.net/addgene:130771 ; RRID:Addgene_130771)
