>Addgene plasmid #130771 | pMSCVbsd-PPARD-I420A | depositor partial sequence | sequence record 250282 | PPARD I420A
ATGGAGCAGCCACAGGAGGAAGCCCCTGAGGTCCGGGAAGAGGAGGAGAAAGAGGAAGTGGCAGAGGCAG
AAGGAGCCCCAGAGCTCAATGGGGGACCACAGCATGCACTTCCTTCCAGCAGCTACACAGACCTCTCCCG
GAGCTCCTCGCCACCCTCACTGCTGGACCAACTGCAGATGGGCTGTGACGGGGCCTCATGCGGCAGCCTC
AACATGGAGTGCCGGGTGTGCGGGGACAAGGCATCGGGCTTCCACTACGGTGTTCATGCATGTGAGGGGT
GCAAGGGCTTCTTCCGTCGTACGATCCGCATGAAGCTGGAGTACGAGAAGTGTGAGCGCAGCTGCAAGAT
TCAGAAGAAGAACCGCAACAAGTGCCAGTACTGCCGCTTCCAGAAGTGCCTGGCACTGGGCATGTCACAC
AACGCTATCCGTTTTGGTCGGATGCCGGAGGCTGAGAAGAGGAAGCTGGTGGCAGGGCTGACTGCAAACG
AGGGGAGCCAGTACAACCCACAGGTGGCCGACCTGAAGGCCTTCTCCAAGCACATCTACAATGCCTACCT
GAAAAACTTCAACATGACCAAAAAGAAGGCCCGCAGCATCCTCACCGGCAAAGCCAGCCACACGGCGCCC
TTTGTGATCCACGACATCGAGACATTGTGGCAGGCAGAGAAGGGGCTGGTGTGGAAGCAGTTGGTGAATG
GCCTGCCTCCCTACAAGGAGATCAGCGTGCACGTCTTCTACCGCTGCCAGTGCACCACAGTGGAGACCGT
GCGGGAGCTCACTGAGTTCGCCAAGAGCATCCCCAGCTTCAGCAGCCTCTTCCTCAACGACCAGGTTACC
CTTCTCAAGTATGGCGTGCACGAGGCCATCTTCGCCATGCTGGCCTCTATCGTCAACAAGGACGGGCTGC
TGGTAGCCAACGGCAGTGGCTTTGTCACCCGTGAGTTCCTGCGCAGCCTCCGCAAACCCTTCAGTGATAT
CATTGAGCCTAAGTTTGAATTTGCTGTCAAGTTCAACGCCCTGGAACTTGATGACAGTGACCTGGCCCTA
TTCATTGCGGCCATCATTCTGTGTGGAGACCGGCCAGGCCTCATGAACGTTCCACGGGTGGAGGCTATCC
AGGACACCATCCTGCGTGCCCTCGAATTCCACCTGCAGGCCAACCACCCTGATGCCCAGTACCTCTTCCC
CAAGCTGCTGCAGAAGATGGCTGACCTGCGGCAACTGGTCACCGAGCACGCCCAGATGATGCAGCGGGCC
AAGAAGACCGAAACCGAGACCTCGCTGCACCCTCTGCTCCAGGAGATCTACAAGGACATGTACTAA
